Addgene plasmid #20786: pCMV5 Flag p38 alpha
Depositing lab: Roger Davis. Depositing organization: University of Massachusetts, Worcester. Publication: Pro-inflammatory cytokines and environmental stress cause p38 mitogen-activated protein kinase activation by dual phosphorylation on tyrosine and threonine. Raingeaud J, Gupta S, Rogers JS, Dickens M, Han J, Ulevitch RJ, Davis RJ. J Biol Chem. 1995 Mar 31. 270(13):7420-6. 10.1074/jbc.270.13.7420 PubMed 7535770.
Backbone
  Vector backbone: pCMV5
  Backbone manufacturer: Dr. David Russell, UTSW
  Backbone size w/o insert (bp): 4657
  Vector type: Mammalian Expression
Growth in bacteria
  Bacterial resistance: Ampicillin, 100 μg/mL
  Growth temperature: 37°C
  Growth strain: DH5alpha
  Copy number: High Copy
Gene/Insert
  Gene/Insert name: pCMV5 Flag p38 alpha (alt name: MapK14)
  Species: M. musculus (mouse)
  Insert size (bp): 1127
  GenBank ID: NM_011951
  Entrez Gene: Mapk14 (a.k.a. CSBP2, Crk1, Csbp1, Mxi2, PRKM14, PRKM15, p38, p38-alpha, p38MAPK, p38a, p38alpha)
  Tag / fusion protein: Flag (N terminal on insert)
  Cloning method: Restriction Enzyme; 5′ cloning site Hind III (not destroyed); 3′ cloning site Xba I (not destroyed)
  Sequencing primers: 5′ CMV F
Resource information
  A portion of this plasmid was derived from a plasmid made by: original wild-type p38 alpha insert provided by Jiahuai Han and Richard J. Ulevitch, "A Map Kinase Targeted by Endotoxin and Hyperosmolarity in Mammalian Cells", (Science,vol.265, pg806)
Terms and licenses: Academic/Nonprofit Terms; Industry Terms: Not Available to Industry
How to cite: pCMV5 Flag p38 alpha was a gift from Roger Davis (Addgene plasmid # 20786 ; http://n2t.net/addgene:20786 ; RRID:Addgene_20786)
