[The description below was written by a language model from this plasmid's Addgene catalogue record.]
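Description:
pCMV5 Flag p38 alpha is a mammalian expression plasmid built on the pCMV5 backbone (about 4.7 kb without insert) that carries the mouse Mapk14 cDNA, encoding the p38 alpha mitogen-activated protein kinase. It is maintained in E. coli as a high-copy plasmid under ampicillin selection. The record does not list a mammalian selection marker or give a feature table, so details such as the origin of replication and polyadenylation signal are not documented here. The backbone name and the use of a CMV forward sequencing primer indicate that the insert sits downstream of a cytomegalovirus promoter, which gives strong constitutive transcription in most transfected mammalian cell lines.

The insert is roughly 1.1 kb and was cloned directionally between HindIII at the 5′ end and XbaI at the 3′ end. Both sites are retained, so the cassette can be excised or transferred to another vector. A Flag epitope is fused to the N terminus of the kinase, which allows the exogenous protein to be detected by immunoblotting or immunoprecipitated with anti-Flag antibodies and distinguished from endogenous p38. According to the record, the insert derives from an original wild-type p38 alpha clone obtained from another laboratory.

The associated publication concerns activation of p38 by pro-inflammatory cytokines and environmental stress through dual phosphorylation on threonine and tyrosine. This fits the plasmid's typical use: transient expression of epitope-tagged p38 alpha in cultured cells, followed by recovery of the tagged kinase to assess its phosphorylation state or activity in stress and cytokine signalling studies.
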