>Addgene plasmid #20786 | pCMV5 Flag p38 alpha | depositor partial sequence | sequence record 9676 | Author sequence
AAGCTTCGGCAGCCAACATGGACTATAAGGACGATGATGACAAAATGTCGCAGGAGAGGCCCACGTTCTA
CCGGCAGGAGCTGAACAAGACCATCTGGGAGGTGCCCGAACGATACCAGAACCTGTCCCCGGTGGGCTCG
GGCGCCTATGGCTCGGTGTGTGCTGCTTTTGATACAAAGACGGGGCATCGTGTGGCAGTTAAGAAGCTGT
CGAGACCGTTTCAGTCCATCATTCACGCCAAAAGGACCTACCGAGAGTTGCGTCTGCTGAAGCACATGAA
ACACGAAAATGTGATTGGTCTGTTGGATGTGTTCACACCCGCAAGGTCACTGGAGGAATTCAATGACGTG
TACCTGGTGACCCATCTCATGGGGGCGGACCTGAACAACATCGTGAAGTGCCAGAAGCTGACCGACGACC
ACGTTCAGTTTCTCATCTACCAGATCCTCCGAGGGCTGAAGTATATACATTCGGCTGACATAATTCACAG
GGACCTAAAGCCCAGCAACCTAGCTGTGAACGAAGACTGTGAGCTCAAGATTCTGGATTTTGGGCTGGCT
CGGCACACTGATGATGAGATGACAGGCTACGTGGCTACCAGGTGGTACCGAGCCCCAGAGATCATGCTGA
ATTGGATGCACTATAACCAGACAGTGGATATTTGGTCCGTGGGCTGCATCATGGCTGAGCTGTTGACCGG
AAGAACGTTGTTTCCTGGTACAGACCATATTGATCAGTTGAAGCTCATTTTAAGACTCGTTGGAACCCCA
GGGGCTGAGCTTCTGAAGAAAATCTCCTCAGAGTCTGCAAGAAACTACATTCAGTCTCTGGCCCAGATGC
CGAAGATGAACTTCGCAAATGTATTTATTGGTGCCAATCCCCTGGCTGTCGACCTACTGGAGAAGATGCT
CGTTTTGGACTCAGATAAGAGGATCACAGCAGCCCAAGCTCTTGCGCATGCCTACTTTGCTCAGTACCAC
GACCCTGATGATGAGCCTGTTGCTGACCCTTATGACCAGTCCTTTGAAAGCAGGGACCTTCTCATAGATG
AGTGGAAGAGCCTGACCTATGATGAAGTCATCAGCTTTGTGCCACCACCCCTTGACCAAGAAGAAATGGA
GTCCTGAGCACCTGGTCTAGA
