>Addgene plasmid #20786 | pCMV5 Flag p38 alpha | addgene partial sequence | sequence record 26677 | 20786 with CMV-F
GAGCTCGTTTAGTGAACCGTCAGAATTCAGATCTGGTACCACGCGTATCGATAAGCTTCGGCAGCCAACA
TGGACTATAAGGACGATGATGACAAAATGTCGCAGGAGAGGCCCACGTTCTACCGGCAGGAGCTGAACAA
GACCATCTGGGAGGTGCCCGAACGATACCAGAACCTGTCCCCGGTGGGCTCGGGCGCCTATGGCTCGGTG
TGTGCTGCTTTTGATACAAAGACGGGGCATCGTGTGGCAGTTAAGAAGCTGTCGAGACCGTTTCAGTCCA
TCATTCACGCCAAAAGGACCTACCGAGAGTTGCGTCTGCTGAAGCACATGAAACACGAAAATGTGATTGG
TCTGTTGGATGTGTTCACACCCGCAAGGTCACTGGAGGAATTCAATGACGTGTACCTGGTGACCCATCTC
ATGGGGGCGGACCTGAACAACATCGTGAAGTGCCAGAAGCTGACCGACGACCACGTTCAGTTTCTCATCT
ACCAGATCCTCCGAGGGCTGAAGTATATACATTCGGCTGACATAATTCACAGGGACCTAAAGCCCAGCAA
CCTAGCTGTGAACGAANACTGTGAGCTCAAGATTCTGGATTTTGGGCTGGCTCGGCACACTGATGATGAG
ATGACANGCTACGTGGCTACCANGTGGTACCGAGCCCCAGAGATCATGCTGAATTGGATGCNCTATANCC
AGACAGTGGNNATTTGGTCCGTGGGCTGCATCATGGCTGANNNGNTGAC
